>Addgene plasmid #89359 | pMCB320 | depositor full sequence | sequence record 173122 | pMCB320 sequence 8907 bps
GCTTAAGCGGTCGACGGATCGGGAGATCTCCCGATCCCCTATGGTGCACTCTCAGTACAATCTGCTCTGA
TGCCGCATAGTTAAGCCAGTATCTGCTCCCTGCTTGTGTGTTGGAGGTCGCTGAGTAGTGCGCGAGCAAA
ATTTAAGCTACAACAAGGCAAGGCTTGACCGACAATTGCATGAAGAATCTGCTTAGGGTTAGGCGTTTTG
CGCTGCTTCGCGATGTACGGGCCAGATATACGCGTTGACATTGATTATTGACTAGTTATTAATAGTAATC
AATTACGGGGTCATTAGTTCATAGCCCATATATGGAGTTCCGCGTTACATAACTTACGGTAAATGGCCCG
CCTGGCTGACCGCCCAACGACCCCCGCCCATTGACGTCAATAATGACGTATGTTCCCATAGTAACGCCAA
TAGGGACTTTCCATTGACGTCAATGGGTGGAGTATTTACGGTAAACTGCCCACTTGGCAGTACATCAAGT
GTATCATATGCCAAGTACGCCCCCTATTGACGTCAATGACGGTAAATGGCCCGCCTGGCATTATGCCCAG
TACATGACCTTATGGGACTTTCCTACTTGGCAGTACATCTACGTATTAGTCATCGCTATTACCATGGTGA
TGCGGTTTTGGCAGTACATCAATGGGCGTGGATAGCGGTTTGACTCACGGGGATTTCCAAGTCTCCACCC
CATTGACGTCAATGGGAGTTTGTTTTGGCACCAAAATCAACGGGACTTTCCAAAATGTCGTAACAACTCC
GCCCCATTGACGCAAATGGGCGGTAGGCGTGTACGGTGGGAGGTCTATATAAGCAGCGCGTTTTGCCTGT
ACTGGGTCTCTCTGGTTAGACCAGATCTGAGCCTGGGAGCTCTCTGGCTAACTAGGGAACCCACTGCTTA
AGCCTCAATAAAGCTTGCCTTGAGTGCTTCAAGTAGTGTGTGCCCGTCTGTTGTGTGACTCTGGTAACTA
GAGATCCCTCAGACCCTTTTAGTCAGTGTGGAAAATCTCTAGCAGTGGCGCCCGAACAGGGACTTGAAAG
CGAAAGGGAAACCAGAGGAGCTCTCTCGACGCAGGACTCGGCTTGCTGAAGCGCGCACGGCAAGAGGCGA
GGGGCGGCGACTGGTGAGTACGCCAAAAATTTTGACTAGCGGAGGCTAGAAGGAGAGAGATGGGTGCGAG
AGCGTCAGTATTAAGCGGGGGAGAATTAGATCGCGATGGGAAAAAATTCGGTTAAGGCCAGGGGGAAAGA
AAAAATATAAATTAAAACATATAGTATGGGCAAGCAGGGAGCTAGAACGATTCGCAGTTAATCCTGGCCT
GTTAGAAACATCAGAAGGCTGTAGACAAATACTGGGACAGCTACAACCATCCCTTCAGACAGGATCAGAA
GAACTTAGATCATTATATAATACAGTAGCAACCCTCTATTGTGTGCATCAAAGGATAGAGATAAAAGACA
CCAAGGAAGCTTTAGACAAGATAGAGGAAGAGCAAAACAAAAGTAAGACCACCGCACAGCAAGCGGCCGG
CCGCGCTGATCTTCAGACCTGGAGGAGGAGATATGAGGGACAATTGGAGAAGTGAATTATATAAATATAA
AGTAGTAAAAATTGAACCATTAGGAGTAGCACCCACCAAGGCAAAGAGAAGAGTGGTGCAGAGAGAAAAA
AGAGCAGTGGGAATAGGAGCTTTGTTCCTTGGGTTCTTGGGAGCAGCAGGAAGCACTATGGGCGCAGCGT
CAATGACGCTGACGGTACAGGCCAGACAATTATTGTCTGGTATAGTGCAGCAGCAGAACAATTTGCTGAG
GGCTATTGAGGCGCAACAGCATCTGTTGCAACTCACAGTCTGGGGCATCAAGCAGCTCCAGGCAAGAATC
CTGGCTGTGGAAAGATACCTAAAGGATCAACAGCTCCTGGGGATTTGGGGTTGCTCTGGAAAACTCATTT
GCACCACTGCTGTGCCTTGGAATGCTAGTTGGAGTAATAAATCTCTGGAACAGATTTGGAATCACACGAC
CTGGATGGAGTGGGACAGAGAAATTAACAATTACACAAGCTTAATACACTCCTTAATTGAAGAATCGCAA
AACCAGCAAGAAAAGAATGAACAAGAATTATTGGAATTAGATAAATGGGCAAGTTTGTGGAATTGGTTTA
ACATAACAAATTGGCTGTGGTATATAAAATTATTCATAATGATAGTAGGAGGCTTGGTAGGTTTAAGAAT
AGTTTTTGCTGTACTTTCTATAGTGAATAGAGTTAGGCAGGGATATTCACCATTATCGTTTCAGACCCAC
CTCCCAACCCCGAGGGGACCCGACAGGCCCGAAGGAATAGAAGAAGAAGGTGGAGAGAGAGACAGAGACA
GATCCATTCGATTAGTGAACGGATCGGCACTGCGTGCGCCAATTCTGCAGACAAATGGCAGTATTCATCC
ACAATTTTAAAAGAAAAGGGGGGATTGGGGGGTACAGTGCAGGGGAAAGAATAGTAGACATAATAGCAAC
AGACATACAAACTAAAGAATTACAAAAACAAATTACAAAAATTCAAAATTTTCGGGTTTATTACAGGGAC
AGCAGAGATCCAGTTTGGTTAGTACCGGGCCCGCTCTAGAGATCCGACGCGCCATCTCTAGGCCCGCGCC
GGCCCCCTCGCACGGACTTGTGGGAGAAGCTCGGCTACTCCCCTGCCCCGGTTAATTTGCATATAATATT
TCCTAGTAACTATAGAGGCTTAATGTGCGATAAAAGACAGATAATCTGTTCTTTTTAATACTAGCTACAT
TTTACATGATAGGCTTGGATTTCTATAACTTCGTATAGCATACATTATACGAAGTTATAAACAGCACAAA
AGGAAACTCACCCTAACTGTAAAGTAATTGTGTGTTTTGAGACTATAAGTATCCCTTGGAGAACCACCTT
GTTGGACCAGGATGGGCACCACCCGTTTAAGAGCTAAGCTGGAAACAGCATAGCAAGTTTAAATAAGGCT
AGTCCGTTATCAACTTGAAAAAGTGGCACCGAGTCGGTGCTTTTTTTCTCGAGTACTAGGATCCATTAGG
CGGCCGCGTGGATAACCGTATTACCGCCATGCATGTGCCCGTCAGTGGGCAGAGCGCACATCGCCCACAG
TCCCCGAGAAGTTGGGGGGAGGGGTCGGCAATTGAACCGGTGCCTAGAGAAGGTGGCGCGGGGTAAACTG
GGAAAGTGATGTCGTGTACTGGCTCCGCCTTTTTCCCGAGGGTGGGGGAGAACCGTATATAAGTGCAGTA
GTCGCCGTGAACGTTCTTTTTCGCAACGGGTTTGCCGCCAGAACACAGGTAAGTGCCGTGTGTGGTTCCC
GCGGGCCTGGCCTCTTTACGGGTTATGGCCCTTGCGTGCCTTGAATTACTTCCACCTGGCTGCAGTACGT
GATTCTTGATCCCGAGCTTCGGGTTGGAAGTGGGTGGGAGAGTTCGAGGCCTTGCGCTTAAGGAGCCCCT
TCGCCTCGTGCTTGAGTTGAGGCCTGGCCTGGGCGCTGGGGCCGCCGCGTGCGAATCTGGTGGCACCTTC
GCGCCTGTCTCGCTGCTTTCGATAAGTCTCTAGCCATTTAAAATTTTTGATGACCTGCTGCGACGCTTTT
TTTCTGGCAAGATAGTCTTGTAAATGCGGGCCAAGATCTGCACACTGGTATTTCGGTTTTTGGGGCCGCG
GGCGGCGACGGGGCCCGTGCGTCCCAGCGCACATGTTCGGCGAGGCGGGGCCTGCGAGCGCGGCCACCGA
GAATCGGACGGGGGTAGTCTCAAGCTGGCCGGCCTGCTCTGGTGCCTGGCCTCGCGCCGCCGTGTATCGC
CCCGCCCTGGGCGGCAAGGCTGGCCCGGTCGGCACCAGTTGCGTGAGCGGAAAGATGGCCGCTTCCCGGC
CCTGCTGCAGGGAGCTCAAAATGGAGGACGCGGCGCTCGGGAGAGCGGGCGGGTGAGTCACCCACACAAA
GGAAAAGGGCCTTTCCGTCCTCAGCCGTCGCTTCATGTGACTCCACGGAGTACCGGGCGCCGTCCAGGCA
CCTCGATTAGTTCTCGCGCTTTTGGAGTACGTCGTCTTTAGGTTGGGGGGAGGGGTTTTATGCGATGGAG
TTTCCCCACACTGAGTGGGTGGAGACTGAAGTTAGGCCAGCTTGGCACTTGATGTAATTCTCCTTGGAAT
TTGCCCTTTTTGAGTTTGGATCTTGGTTCATTCTCAAGCCTCAGACAGTGGTTCAAAGTTTTTTTCTTCC
ATTTCAGGTGTCGTGAGCTAGCCTAGCCCACCATGACCGAGTACAAGCCCACGGTGCGCCTCGCCACCCG
CGACGACGTCCCCCGGGCCGTACGCACCCTCGCCGCCGCGTTCGCCGACTACCCCGCCACGCGCCACACC
GTCGACCCGGACCGCCACATCGAGCGGGTCACCGAGCTGCAAGAACTCTTCCTCACGCGCGTCGGGCTCG
ACATCGGCAAGGTGTGGGTCGCGGACGACGGCGCCGCGGTGGCGGTCTGGACCACGCCGGAGAGCGTCGA
AGCGGGGGCGGTGTTCGCCGAGATCGGCCCGCGCATGGCCGAGTTGAGCGGTTCCCGGCTGGCCGCGCAG
CAACAGATGGAAGGCCTCCTGGCGCCGCACCGGCCCAAGGAGCCCGCGTGGTTCCTGGCCACCGTCGGCG
TCTCGCCCGACCACCAGGGCAAGGGTCTGGGCAGCGCCGTCGTGCTCCCCGGAGTGGAGGCGGCCGAGCG
CGCCGGGGTGCCCGCCTTCCTGGAGACCTCCGCGCCCCGCAACCTCCCCTTCTACGAGCGGCTCGGCTTC
ACCGTCACCGCCGACGTCGAGGTGCCCGAAGGACCGCGCACCTGGTGCATGACCCGCAAGCCCGGTGCCG
GATCGGGAGAGGGCAGAGGAAGTCTGCTAACATGCGGTGACGTCGAGGAGAATCCTGGCCCACCGGTCGC
CACCATGGTGAGCAAGGGCGAGGAGGATAACATGGCCATCATCAAGGAGTTCATGCGCTTCAAGGTGCAC
ATGGAGGGCTCCGTGAACGGCCACGAGTTCGAGATCGAGGGCGAGGGCGAGGGCCGCCCCTACGAGGGCA
CCCAGACCGCCAAGCTGAAGGTGACCAAGGGTGGCCCCCTGCCCTTCGCCTGGGACATCCTGTCCCCTCA
GTTCATGTACGGCTCCAAGGCCTACGTGAAGCACCCCGCCGACATCCCCGACTACTTGAAGCTGTCCTTC
CCCGAGGGCTTCAAGTGGGAGCGCGTGATGAACTTCGAGGACGGCGGCGTGGTGACCGTGACCCAGGACT
CCTCCCTGCAGGACGGCGAGTTCATCTACAAGGTGAAGCTGCGCGGCACCAACTTCCCCTCCGACGGCCC
CGTAATGCAGAAGAAGACCATGGGCTGGGAGGCCTCCTCCGAGCGGATGTACCCCGAGGACGGCGCCCTG
AAGGGCGAGATCAAGCAGAGGCTGAAGCTGAAGGACGGCGGCCACTACGACGCTGAGGTCAAGACCACCT
ACAAGGCCAAGAAGCCCGTGCAGCTGCCCGGCGCCTACAACGTCAACATCAAGTTGGACATCACCTCCCA
CAACGAGGACTACACCATCGTGGAACAGTACGAACGCGCCGAGGGCCGCCACTCCACCGGCGGCATGGAC
GAGCTGTACAAGTAAGAGAATTCGTCGAGGGACCTAATAACTTCGTATAGCATACATTATACGAAGTTAT
ACATGTTTAAGGGTTCCGGTTCCACTAGGTACAATTCGATATCAAGCTTATCGATAATCAACCTCTGGAT
TACAAAATTTGTGAAAGATTGACTGGTATTCTTAACTATGTTGCTCCTTTTACGCTATGTGGATACGCTG
CTTTAATGCCTTTGTATCATGCTATTGCTTCCCGTATGGCTTTCATTTTCTCCTCCTTGTATAAATCCTG
GTTGCTGTCTCTTTATGAGGAGTTGTGGCCCGTTGTCAGGCAACGTGGCGTGGTGTGCACTGTGTTTGCT
GACGCAACCCCCACTGGTTGGGGCATTGCCACCACCTGTCAGCTCCTTTCCGGGACTTTCGCTTTCCCCC
TCCCTATTGCCACGGCGGAACTCATCGCCGCCTGCCTTGCCCGCTGCTGGACAGGGGCTCGGCTGTTGGG
CACTGACAATTCCGTGGTGTTGTCGGGGAAATCATCGTCCTTTCCTTGGCTGCTCGCCTGTGTTGCCACC
TGGATTCTGCGCGGGACGTCCTTCTGCTACGTCCCTTCGGCCCTCAATCCAGCGGACCTTCCTTCCCGCG
GCCTGCTGCCGGCTCTGCGGCCTCTTCCGCGTCTTCGCCTTCGCCCTCAGACGAGTCGGATCTCCCTTTG
GGCCGCCTCCCCGCATCGATACCGTCGACCTCGATCGAGACCTAGAAAAACATGGAGCAATCACAAGTAG
CAATACAGCAGCTACCAATGCTGATTGTGCCTGGCTAGAAGCACAAGAGGAGGAGGAGGTGGGTTTTCCA
GTCACACCTCAGGTACCTTTAAGACCAATGACTTACAAGGCAGCTGTAGATCTTAGCCACTTTTTAAAAG
AAAAGGGGGGACTGGAAGGGCTAATTCACTCCCAACGAAGACAAGATATCCTTGATCTGTGGATCTACCA
CACACAAGGCTACTTCCCTGATTGGCAGAACTACACACCAGGGCCAGGGATCAGATATCCACTGACCTTT
GGATGGTGCTACAAGCTAGTACCAGTTGAGCAAGAGAAGGTAGAAGAAGCCAATGAAGGAGAGAACACCC
GCTTGTTACACCCTGTGAGCCTGCATGGGATGGATGACCCGGAGAGAGAAGTATTAGAGTGGAGGTTTGA
CAGCCGCCTAGCATTTCATCACATGGCCCGAGAGCTGCATCCGGACTGTACTGGGTCTCTCTGGTTAGAC
CAGATCTGAGCCTGGGAGCTCTCTGGCTAACTAGGGAACCCACTGCTTAAGCCTCAATAAAGCTTGCCTT
GAGTGCTTCAAGTAGTGTGTGCCCGTCTGTTGTGTGACTCTGGTAACTAGAGATCCCTCAGACCCTTTTA
GTCAGTGTGGAAAATCTCTAGCAGCATGTGAGCAAAAGGCCAGCAAAAGGCCAGGAACCGTAAAAAGGCC
GCGTTGCTGGCGTTTTTCCATAGGCTCCGCCCCCCTGACGAGCATCACAAAAATCGACGCTCAAGTCAGA
GGTGGCGAAACCCGACAGGACTATAAAGATACCAGGCGTTTCCCCCTGGAAGCTCCCTCGTGCGCTCTCC
TGTTCCGACCCTGCCGCTTACCGGATACCTGTCCGCCTTTCTCCCTTCGGGAAGCGTGGCGCTTTCTCAT
AGCTCACGCTGTAGGTATCTCAGTTCGGTGTAGGTCGTTCGCTCCAAGCTGGGCTGTGTGCACGAACCCC
CCGTTCAGCCCGACCGCTGCGCCTTATCCGGTAACTATCGTCTTGAGTCCAACCCGGTAAGACACGACTT
ATCGCCACTGGCAGCAGCCACTGGTAACAGGATTAGCAGAGCGAGGTATGTAGGCGGTGCTACAGAGTTC
TTGAAGTGGTGGCCTAACTACGGCTACACTAGAAGAACAGTATTTGGTATCTGCGCTCTGCTGAAGCCAG
TTACCTTCGGAAAAAGAGTTGGTAGCTCTTGATCCGGCAAACAAACCACCGCTGGTAGCGGTGGTTTTTT
TGTTTGCAAGCAGCAGATTACGCGCAGAAAAAAAGGATCTCAAGAAGATCCTTTGATCTTTTCTACGGGG
TCTGACGCTCAGTGGAACGAAAACTCACGTTAAGGGATTTTGGTCATGAGATTATCAAAAAGGATCTTCA
CCTAGATCCTTTTAAATTAAAAATGAAGTTTTAAATCAATCTAAAGTATATATGAGTAAACTTGGTCTGA
CAGTTACCAATGCTTAATCAGTGAGGCACCTATCTCAGCGATCTGTCTATTTCGTTCATCCATAGTTGCC
TGACTCCCCGTCGTGTAGATAACTACGATACGGGAGGGCTTACCATCTGGCCCCAGTGCTGCAATGATAC
CGCGAGACCCACGCTCACCGGCTCCAGATTTATCAGCAATAAACCAGCCAGCCGGAAGGGCCGAGCGCAG
AAGTGGTCCTGCAACTTTATCCGCCTCCATCCAGTCTATTAATTGTTGCCGGGAAGCTAGAGTAAGTAGT
TCGCCAGTTAATAGTTTGCGCAACGTTGTTGCCATTGCTACAGGCATCGTGGTGTCACGCTCGTCGTTTG
GTATGGCTTCATTCAGCTCCGGTTCCCAACGATCAAGGCGAGTTACATGATCCCCCATGTTGTGCAAAAA
AGCGGTTAGCTCCTTCGGTCCTCCGATCGTTGTCAGAAGTAAGTTGGCCGCAGTGTTATCACTCATGGTT
ATGGCAGCACTGCATAATTCTCTTACTGTCATGCCATCCGTAAGATGCTTTTCTGTGACTGGTGAGTACT
CAACCAAGTCATTCTGAGAATAGTGTATGCGGCGACCGAGTTGCTCTTGCCCGGCGTCAATACGGGATAA
TACCGCGCCACATAGCAGAACTTTAAAAGTGCTCATCATTGGAAAACGTTCTTCGGGGCGAAAACTCTCA
AGGATCTTACCGCTGTTGAGATCCAGTTCGATGTAACCCACTCGTGCACCCAACTGATCTTCAGCATCTT
TTACTTTCACCAGCGTTTCTGGGTGAGCAAAAACAGGAAGGCAAAATGCCGCAAAAAAGGGAATAAGGGC
GACACGGAAATGTTGAATACTCATACTCTTCCTTTTTCAATATTATTGAAGCATTTATCAGGGTTATTGT
CTCATGAGCGGATACATATTTGAATGTATTTAGAAAAATAAACAAATAGGGGTTCCGCGCACATTTCCCC
GAAAAGTGCCACCTGAC
Features (pLannotate 1.2.2; 24 found; start..end, strand, type, name):
     40..92      -  misc_feature   bom (fragment): basis of mobility region from pBR322
    247..626     +  enhancer       CMV enhancer: human cytomegalovirus immediate early enhancer
    627..826     +  promoter       CMV promoter: human cytomegalovirus (CMV) immediate early promoter
    844..1024    +  LTR            5' LTR (truncated): truncated 5' long terminal repeat (LTR) from HIV-1
   1071..1196    +  misc_feature   HIV-1 Ψ: packaging signal of human immunodeficiency virus type 1
   1180..1518    +  CDS            HIV-1 gag (fragment): gag protein from human immunodeficiency virus 1; gag
   1695..1928    +  misc_feature   RRE: The Rev response element (RRE) of HIV-1 allows for Rev-dependent mRNA export from the nucleus to the cytoplasm.
   2305..2405    +  CDS            Rev (fragment): human immunodeficiency virus 1 (HIV-1) Rev protein; rev; enhances nuclear export of unspliced and incompletely spliced viral mRNAs
   2455..2572    +  misc_feature   cPPT/CTS: central polypurine tract and central termination sequence of HIV-1
   2825..2858    +  protein_bind   loxP: Cre-mediated recombination occurs in the 8-bp core sequence (GCATACAT). Cre recombinase
   2945..2964    -  CDS            VN155(I152L) (fragment): improved N-terminal fragment of mVenus for use in bimolecular fluorescence complementation (BiFC) (Kodama and Hu, 2010)
   2983..3050    +  misc_RNA       tracrRNA (fragment): trans-activating CRISPR RNA for the Streptococcus pyogenes CRISPR/Cas9 system
   3115..4286    +  promoter       EF-1α promoter: strong constitutive promoter for human elongation factor EF-1α
   4303..4899    +  CDS            PuroR: puromycin N-acetyltransferase; pac from Streptomyces alboniger; confers resistance to puromycin
   4975..5682    +  CDS            mCherry: mCherry is a basic (constitutively fluorescent) red fluorescent protein published in 2004, derived from Discosoma sp.. It is reported to be a very rapidly-maturing monomer with low acid sensitivity.
   5707..5740    +  protein_bind   loxP: Cre-mediated recombination occurs in the 8-bp core sequence (GCATACAT). Cre recombinase
   5773..5796    +  misc_feature   MCS (fragment): pBluescript multiple cloning site
   5796..6384    +  misc_feature   WPRE: woodchuck hepatitis virus posttranscriptional regulatory element
   6385..6404    +  misc_feature   MCS (fragment): pBluescript multiple cloning site
   6406..6906    +  CDS            nef (fragment): NEF_HV1LA - Experimental evidence at protein level: Swiss-Prot protein existence level 1. Extracellular Nef protein targets CD4(+) T-lymphocytes for apoptosis by interacting with CXCR4 surface receptors. From Human immunodeficiency virus type 1 group M subtype B (isolate Lai) (HIV-1).
   6913..7093    +  LTR            5' LTR (truncated): truncated 5' long terminal repeat (LTR) from HIV-1
   7155..7743    -  rep_origin     ori: high-copy-number ColE1/pMB1/pBR322/pUC origin of replication
   7914..8774    -  CDS            AmpR: β-lactamase; bla; confers resistance to ampicillin, carbenicillin, and related antibiotics
   8775..8879    -  promoter       AmpR promoter: bla
