>Addgene plasmid #89359 | pMCB320 | addgene full sequence | sequence record 176457 | Addgene NGS Result
GCTCCCTGCTTGTGTGTTGGAGGTCGCTGAGTAGTGCGCGAGCAAAATTTAAGCTACAACAAGGCAAGGC
TTGACCGACAATTGCATGAAGAATCTGCTTAGGGTTAGGCGTTTTGCGCTGCTTCGCGATGTACGGGCCA
GATATACGCGTTGACATTGATTATTGACTAGTTATTAATAGTAATCAATTACGGGGTCATTAGTTCATAG
CCCATATATGGAGTTCCGCGTTACATAACTTACGGTAAATGGCCCGCCTGGCTGACCGCCCAACGACCCC
CGCCCATTGACGTCAATAATGACGTATGTTCCCATAGTAACGCCAATAGGGACTTTCCATTGACGTCAAT
GGGTGGAGTATTTACGGTAAACTGCCCACTTGGCAGTACATCAAGTGTATCATATGCCAAGTACGCCCCC
TATTGACGTCAATGACGGTAAATGGCCCGCCTGGCATTATGCCCAGTACATGACCTTATGGGACTTTCCT
ACTTGGCAGTACATCTACGTATTAGTCATCGCTATTACCATGGTGATGCGGTTTTGGCAGTACATCAATG
GGCGTGGATAGCGGTTTGACTCACGGGGATTTCCAAGTCTCCACCCCATTGACGTCAATGGGAGTTTGTT
TTGGCACCAAAATCAACGGGACTTTCCAAAATGTCGTAACAACTCCGCCCCATTGACGCAAATGGGCGGT
AGGCGTGTACGGTGGGAGGTCTATATAAGCAGCGCGTTTTGCCTGTACTGGGTCTCTCTGGTTAGACCAG
ATCTGAGCCTGGGAGCTCTCTGGCTAACTAGGGAACCCACTGCTTAAGCCTCAATAAAGCTTGCCTTGAG
TGCTTCAAGTAGTGTGTGCCCGTCTGTTGTGTGACTCTGGTAACTAGAGATCCCTCAGACCCTTTTAGTC
AGTGTGGAAAATCTCTAGCAGTGGCGCCCGAACAGGGACTTGAAAGCGAAAGGGAAACCAGAGGAGCTCT
CTCGACGCAGGACTCGGCTTGCTGAAGCGCGCACGGCAAGAGGCGAGGGGCGGCGACTGGTGAGTACGCC
AAAAATTTTGACTAGCGGAGGCTAGAAGGAGAGAGATGGGTGCGAGAGCGTCAGTATTAAGCGGGGGAGA
ATTAGATCGCGATGGGAAAAAATTCGGTTAAGGCCAGGGGGAAAGAAAAAATATAAATTAAAACATATAG
TATGGGCAAGCAGGGAGCTAGAACGATTCGCAGTTAATCCTGGCCTGTTAGAAACATCAGAAGGCTGTAG
ACAAATACTGGGACAGCTACAACCATCCCTTCAGACAGGATCAGAAGAACTTAGATCATTATATAATACA
GTAGCAACCCTCTATTGTGTGCATCAAAGGATAGAGATAAAAGACACCAAGGAAGCTTTAGACAAGATAG
AGGAAGAGCAAAACAAAAGTAAGACCACCGCACAGCAAGCGGCCGGCCGCTGATCTTCAGACCTGGAGGA
GGAGATATGAGGGACAATTGGAGAAGTGAATTATATAAATATAAAGTAGTAAAAATTGAACCATTAGGAG
TAGCACCCACCAAGGCAAAGAGAAGAGTGGTGCAGAGAGAAAAAAGAGCAGTGGGAATAGGAGCTTTGTT
CCTTGGGTTCTTGGGAGCAGCAGGAAGCACTATGGGCGCAGCGTCAATGACGCTGACGGTACAGGCCAGA
CAATTATTGTCTGGTATAGTGCAGCAGCAGAACAATTTGCTGAGGGCTATTGAGGCGCAACAGCATCTGT
TGCAACTCACAGTCTGGGGCATCAAGCAGCTCCAGGCAAGAATCCTGGCTGTGGAAAGATACCTAAAGGA
TCAACAGCTCCTGGGGATTTGGGGTTGCTCTGGAAAACTCATTTGCACCACTGCTGTGCCTTGGAATGCT
AGTTGGAGTAATAAATCTCTGGAACAGATTTGGAATCACACGACCTGGATGGAGTGGGACAGAGAAATTA
ACAATTACACAAGCTTAATACACTCCTTAATTGAAGAATCGCAAAACCAGCAAGAAAAGAATGAACAAGA
ATTATTGGAATTAGATAAATGGGCAAGTTTGTGGAATTGGTTTAACATAACAAATTGGCTGTGGTATATA
AAATTATTCATAATGATAGTAGGAGGCTTGGTAGGTTTAAGAATAGTTTTTGCTGTACTTTCTATAGTGA
ATAGAGTTAGGCAGGGATATTCACCATTATCGTTTCAGACCCACCTCCCAACCCCGAGGGGACCCGACAG
GCCCGAAGGAATAGAAGAAGAAGGTGGAGAGAGAGACAGAGACAGATCCATTCGATTAGTGAACGGATCG
GCACTGCGTGCGCCAATTCTGCAGACAAATGGCAGTATTCATCCACAATTTTAAAAGAAAAGGGGGGATT
GGGGGGTACAGTGCAGGGGAAAGAATAGTAGACATAATAGCAACAGACATACAAACTAAAGAATTACAAA
AACAAATTACAAAAATTCAAAATTTTCGGGTTTATTACAGGGACAGCAGAGATCCAGTTTGGTTAGTACC
GGGCCCGCTCTAGAGATCCGACGCGCCATCTCTAGGCCCGCGCCGGCCCCCTCGCACGGACTTGTGGGAG
AAGCTCGGCTACTCCCCTGCCCCGGTTAATTTGCATATAATATTTCCTAGTAACTATAGAGGCTTAATGT
GCGATAAAAGACAGATAATCTGTTCTTTTTAATACTAGCTACATTTTACATGATAGGCTTGGATTTCTAT
AACTTCGTATAGCATACATTATACGAAGTTATAAACAGCACAAAAGGAAACTCACCCTAACTGTAAAGTA
ATTGTGTGTTTTGAGACTATAAGTATCCCTTGGAGAACCACCTTGTTGGACCAGGATGGGCACCACCCGT
TTAAGAGCTAAGCTGGAAACAGCATAGCAAGTTTAAATAAGGCTAGTCCGTTATCAACTTGAAAAAGTGG
CACCGAGTCGGTGCTTTTTTTCTCGAGTACTAGGATCCATTAGGCGGCCGCGTGGATAACCGTATTACCG
CCATGCATGTGCCCGTCAGTGGGCAGAGCGCACATCGCCCACAGTCCCCGAGAAGTTGGGGGGAGGGGTC
GGCAATTGAACCGGTGCCTAGAGAAGGTGGCGCGGGGTAAACTGGGAAAGTGATGTCGTGTACTGGCTCC
GCCTTTTTCCCGAGGGTGGGGGAGAACCGTATATAAGTGCAGTAGTCGCCGTGAACGTTCTTTTTCGCAA
CGGGTTTGCCGCCAGAACACAGGTAAGTGCCGTGTGTGGTTCCCGCGGGCCTGGCCTCTTTACGGGTTAT
GGCCCTTGCGTGCCTTGAATTACTTCCACCTGGCTGCAGTACGTGATTCTTGATCCCGAGCTTCGGGTTG
GAAGTGGGTGGGAGAGTTCGAGGCCTTGCGCTTAAGGAGCCCCTTCGCCTCGTGCTTGAGTTGAGGCCTG
GCCTGGGCGCTGGGGCCGCCGCGTGCGAATCTGGTGGCACCTTCGCGCCTGTCTCGCTGCTTTCGATAAG
TCTCTAGCCATTTAAAATTTTTGATGACCTGCTGCGACGCTTTTTTTCTGGCAAGATAGTCTTGTAAATG
CGGGCCAAGATCTGCACACTGGTATTTCGGTTTTTGGGGCCGCGGGCGGCGACGGGGCCCGTGCGTCCCA
GCGCACATGTTCGGCGAGGCGGGGCCTGCGAGCGCGGCCACCGAGAATCGGACGGGGGTAGTCTCAAGCT
GGCCGGCCTGCTCTGGTGCCTGGCCTCGCGCCGCCGTGTATCGCCCCGCCCTGGGCGGCAAGGCTGGCCC
GGTCGGCACCAGTTGCGTGAGCGGAAAGATGGCCGCTTCCCGGCCCTGCTGCAGGGAGCTCAAAATGGAG
GACGCGGCGCTCGGGAGAGCGGGCGGGTGAGTCACCCACACAAAGGAAAAGGGCCTTTCCGTCCTCAGCC
GTCGCTTCATGTGACTCCACGGAGTACCGGGCGCCGTCCAGGCACCTCGATTAGTTCTCGCGCTTTTGGA
GTACGTCGTCTTTAGGTTGGGGGGAGGGGTTTTATGCGATGGAGTTTCCCCACACTGAGTGGGTGGAGAC
TGAAGTTAGGCCAGCTTGGCACTTGATGTAATTCTCCTTGGAATTTGCCCTTTTTGAGTTTGGATCTTGG
TTCATTCTCAAGCCTCAGACAGTGGTTCAAAGTTTTTTTCTTCCATTTCAGGTGTCGTGAGCTAGCCCAC
CATGACCGAGTACAAGCCCACGGTGCGCCTCGCCACCCGCGACGACGTCCCCCGGGCCGTACGCACCCTC
GCCGCCGCGTTCGCCGACTACCCCGCCACGCGCCACACCGTCGACCCGGACCGCCACATCGAGCGGGTCA
CCGAGCTGCAAGAACTCTTCCTCACGCGCGTCGGGCTCGACATCGGCAAGGTGTGGGTCGCGGACGACGG
CGCCGCGGTGGCGGTCTGGACCACGCCGGAGAGCGTCGAAGCGGGGGCGGTGTTCGCCGAGATCGGCCCG
CGCATGGCCGAGTTGAGCGGTTCCCGGCTGGCCGCGCAGCAACAGATGGAAGGCCTCCTGGCGCCGCACC
GGCCCAAGGAGCCCGCGTGGTTCCTGGCCACCGTCGGCGTCTCGCCCGACCACCAGGGCAAGGGTCTGGG
CAGCGCCGTCGTGCTCCCCGGAGTGGAGGCGGCCGAGCGCGCCGGGGTGCCCGCCTTCCTGGAGACCTCC
GCGCCCCGCAACCTCCCCTTCTACGAGCGGCTCGGCTTCACCGTCACCGCCGACGTCGAGGTGCCCGAAG
GACCGCGCACCTGGTGCATGACCCGCAAGCCCGGTGCCGGATCGGGAGAGGGCAGAGGAAGTCTGCTAAC
ATGCGGTGACGTCGAGGAGAATCCTGGCCCACCGGTCGCCACCATGGTGAGCAAGGGCGAGGAGGATAAC
ATGGCCATCATCAAGGAGTTCATGCGCTTCAAGGTGCACATGGAGGGCTCCGTGAACGGCCACGAGTTCG
AGATCGAGGGCGAGGGCGAGGGCCGCCCCTACGAGGGCACCCAGACCGCCAAGCTGAAGGTGACCAAGGG
TGGCCCCCTGCCCTTCGCCTGGGACATCCTGTCCCCTCAGTTCATGTACGGCTCCAAGGCCTACGTGAAG
CACCCCGCCGACATCCCCGACTACTTGAAGCTGTCCTTCCCCGAGGGCTTCAAGTGGGAGCGCGTGATGA
ACTTCGAGGACGGCGGCGTGGTGACCGTGACCCAGGACTCCTCCCTGCAGGACGGCGAGTTCATCTACAA
GGTGAAGCTGCGCGGCACCAACTTCCCCTCCGACGGCCCCGTAATGCAGAAGAAGACCATGGGCTGGGAG
GCCTCCTCCGAGCGGATGTACCCCGAGGACGGCGCCCTGAAGGGCGAGATCAAGCAGAGGCTGAAGCTGA
AGGACGGCGGCCACTACGACGCTGAGGTCAAGACCACCTACAAGGCCAAGAAGCCCGTGCAGCTGCCCGG
CGCCTACAACGTCAACATCAAGTTGGACATCACCTCCCACAACGAGGACTACACCATCGTGGAACAGTAC
GAACGCGCCGAGGGCCGCCACTCCACCGGCGGCATGGACGAGCTGTACAAGTAAGAATTCGTCGAGGGAC
CTAATAACTTCGTATAGCATACATTATACGAAGTTATACATGTTTAAGGGTTCCGGTTCCACTAGGTACA
ATTCGATATCAAGCTTATCGATAATCAACCTCTGGATTACAAAATTTGTGAAAGATTGACTGGTATTCTT
AACTATGTTGCTCCTTTTACGCTATGTGGATACGCTGCTTTAATGCCTTTGTATCATGCTATTGCTTCCC
GTATGGCTTTCATTTTCTCCTCCTTGTATAAATCCTGGTTGCTGTCTCTTTATGAGGAGTTGTGGCCCGT
TGTCAGGCAACGTGGCGTGGTGTGCACTGTGTTTGCTGACGCAACCCCCACTGGTTGGGGCATTGCCACC
ACCTGTCAGCTCCTTTCCGGGACTTTCGCTTTCCCCCTCCCTATTGCCACGGCGGAACTCATCGCCGCCT
GCCTTGCCCGCTGCTGGACAGGGGCTCGGCTGTTGGGCACTGACAATTCCGTGGTGTTGTCGGGGAAATC
ATCGTCCTTTCCTTGGCTGCTCGCCTGTGTTGCCACCTGGATTCTGCGCGGGACGTCCTTCTGCTACGTC
CCTTCGGCCCTCAATCCAGCGGACCTTCCTTCCCGCGGCCTGCTGCCGGCTCTGCGGCCTCTTCCGCGTC
TTCGCCTTCGCCCTCAGACGAGTCGGATCTCCCTTTGGGCCGCCTCCCCGCATCGATACCGTCGACCTCG
ATCGAGACCTAGAAAAACATGGAGCAATCACAAGTAGCAATACAGCAGCTACCAATGCTGATTGTGCCTG
GCTAGAAGCACAAGAGGAGGAGGAGGTGGGTTTTCCAGTCACACCTCAGGTACCTTTAAGACCAATGACT
TACAAGGCAGCTGTAGATCTTAGCCACTTTTTAAAAGAAAAGGGGGGACTGGAAGGGCTAATTCACTCCC
AACGAAGACAAGATATCCTTGATCTGTGGATCTACCACACACAAGGCTACTTCCCTGATTGGCAGAACTA
CACACCAGGGCCAGGGATCAGATATCCACTGACCTTTGGATGGTGCTACAAGCTAGTACCAGTTGAGCAA
GAGAAGGTAGAAGAAGCCAATGAAGGAGAGAACACCCGCTTGTTACACCCTGTGAGCCTGCATGGGATGG
ATGACCCGGAGAGAGAAGTATTAGAGTGGAGGTTTGACAGCCGCCTAGCATTTCATCACATGGCCCGAGA
GCTGCATCCGGACTGTACTGGGTCTCTCTGGTTAGACCAGATCTGAGCCTGGGAGCTCTCTGGCTAACTA
GGGAACCCACTGCTTAAGCCTCAATAAAGCTTGCCTTGAGTGCTTCAAGTAGTGTGTGCCCGTCTGTTGT
GTGACTCTGGTAACTAGAGATCCCTCAGACCCTTTTAGTCAGTGTGGAAAATCTCTAGCAGCATGTGAGC
AAAAGGCCAGCAAAAGGCCAGGAACCGTAAAAAGGCCGCGTTGCTGGCGTTTTTCCATAGGCTCCGCCCC
CCTGACGAGCATCACAAAAATCGACGCTCAAGTCAGAGGTGGCGAAACCCGACAGGACTATAAAGATACC
AGGCGTTTCCCCCTGGAAGCTCCCTCGTGCGCTCTCCTGTTCCGACCCTGCCGCTTACCGGATACCTGTC
CGCCTTTCTCCCTTCGGGAAGCGTGGCGCTTTCTCATAGCTCACGCTGTAGGTATCTCAGTTCGGTGTAG
GTCGTTCGCTCCAAGCTGGGCTGTGTGCACGAACCCCCCGTTCAGCCCGACCGCTGCGCCTTATCCGGTA
ACTATCGTCTTGAGTCCAACCCGGTAAGACACGACTTATCGCCACTGGCAGCAGCCACTGGTAACAGGAT
TAGCAGAGCGAGGTATGTAGGCGGTGCTACAGAGTTCTTGAAGTGGTGGCCTAACTACGGCTACACTAGA
AGAACAGTATTTGGTATCTGCGCTCTGCTGAAGCCAGTTACCTTCGGAAAAAGAGTTGGTAGCTCTTGAT
CCGGCAAACAAACCACCGCTGGTAGCGGTGGTTTTTTTGTTTGCAAGCAGCAGATTACGCGCAGAAAAAA
AGGATCTCAAGAAGATCCTTTGATCTTTTCTACGGGGTCTGACGCTCAGTGGAACGAAAACTCACGTTAA
GGGATTTTGGTCATGAGATTATCAAAAAGGATCTTCACCTAGATCCTTTTAAATTAAAAATGAAGTTTTA
AATCAATCTAAAGTATATATGAGTAAACTTGGTCTGACAGTTACCAATGCTTAATCAGTGAGGCACCTAT
CTCAGCGATCTGTCTATTTCGTTCATCCATAGTTGCCTGACTCCCCGTCGTGTAGATAACTACGATACGG
GAGGGCTTACCATCTGGCCCCAGTGCTGCAATGATACCGCGAGACCCACGCTCACCGGCTCCAGATTTAT
CAGCAATAAACCAGCCAGCCGGAAGGGCCGAGCGCAGAAGTGGTCCTGCAACTTTATCCGCCTCCATCCA
GTCTATTAATTGTTGCCGGGAAGCTAGAGTAAGTAGTTCGCCAGTTAATAGTTTGCGCAACGTTGTTGCC
ATTGCTACAGGCATCGTGGTGTCACGCTCGTCGTTTGGTATGGCTTCATTCAGCTCCGGTTCCCAACGAT
CAAGGCGAGTTACATGATCCCCCATGTTGTGCAAAAAAGCGGTTAGCTCCTTCGGTCCTCCGATCGTTGT
CAGAAGTAAGTTGGCCGCAGTGTTATCACTCATGGTTATGGCAGCACTGCATAATTCTCTTACTGTCATG
CCATCCGTAAGATGCTTTTCTGTGACTGGTGAGTACTCAACCAAGTCATTCTGAGAATAGTGTATGCGGC
GACCGAGTTGCTCTTGCCCGGCGTCAATACGGGATAATACCGCGCCACATAGCAGAACTTTAAAAGTGCT
CATCATTGGAAAACGTTCTTCGGGGCGAAAACTCTCAAGGATCTTACCGCTGTTGAGATCCAGTTCGATG
TAACCCACTCGTGCACCCAACTGATCTTCAGCATCTTTTACTTTCACCAGCGTTTCTGGGTGAGCAAAAA
CAGGAAGGCAAAATGCCGCAAAAAAGGGAATAAGGGCGACACGGAAATGTTGAATACTCATACTCTTCCT
TTTTCAATATTATTGAAGCATTTATCAGGGTTATTGTCTCATGAGCGGATACATATTTGAATGTATTTAG
AAAAATAAACAAATAGGGGTTCCGCGCACATTTCCCCGAAAAGTGCCACCTGACGTCGACGGATCGGGAG
ATCTCCCGATCCCCTATGGTGCACTCTCAGTACAATCTGCTCTGATGCCGCATAGTTAAGCCAGTATCT
Features (pLannotate 1.2.2; 24 found; start..end, strand, type, name):
    153..532     +  enhancer       CMV enhancer: human cytomegalovirus immediate early enhancer
    533..732     +  promoter       CMV promoter: human cytomegalovirus (CMV) immediate early promoter
    750..930     +  LTR            5' LTR (truncated): truncated 5' long terminal repeat (LTR) from HIV-1
    977..1102    +  misc_feature   HIV-1 Ψ: packaging signal of human immunodeficiency virus type 1
   1086..1424    +  CDS            HIV-1 gag (fragment): gag protein from human immunodeficiency virus 1; gag
   1599..1832    +  misc_feature   RRE: The Rev response element (RRE) of HIV-1 allows for Rev-dependent mRNA export from the nucleus to the cytoplasm.
   2209..2309    +  CDS            Rev (fragment): human immunodeficiency virus 1 (HIV-1) Rev protein; rev; enhances nuclear export of unspliced and incompletely spliced viral mRNAs
   2359..2476    +  misc_feature   cPPT/CTS: central polypurine tract and central termination sequence of HIV-1
   2729..2762    +  protein_bind   loxP: Cre-mediated recombination occurs in the 8-bp core sequence (GCATACAT). Cre recombinase
   2849..2868    -  CDS            VN155(I152L) (fragment): improved N-terminal fragment of mVenus for use in bimolecular fluorescence complementation (BiFC) (Kodama and Hu, 2010)
   2887..2954    +  misc_RNA       tracrRNA (fragment): trans-activating CRISPR RNA for the Streptococcus pyogenes CRISPR/Cas9 system
   3019..4190    +  promoter       EF-1α promoter: strong constitutive promoter for human elongation factor EF-1α
   4202..4798    +  CDS            PuroR: puromycin N-acetyltransferase; pac from Streptomyces alboniger; confers resistance to puromycin
   4874..5581    +  CDS            mCherry: mCherry is a basic (constitutively fluorescent) red fluorescent protein published in 2004, derived from Discosoma sp.. It is reported to be a very rapidly-maturing monomer with low acid sensitivity.
   5604..5637    +  protein_bind   loxP: Cre-mediated recombination occurs in the 8-bp core sequence (GCATACAT). Cre recombinase
   5670..5693    +  misc_feature   MCS (fragment): pBluescript multiple cloning site
   5693..6281    +  misc_feature   WPRE: woodchuck hepatitis virus posttranscriptional regulatory element
   6282..6301    +  misc_feature   MCS (fragment): pBluescript multiple cloning site
   6303..6803    +  CDS            nef (fragment): NEF_HV1LA - Experimental evidence at protein level: Swiss-Prot protein existence level 1. Extracellular Nef protein targets CD4(+) T-lymphocytes for apoptosis by interacting with CXCR4 surface receptors. From Human immunodeficiency virus type 1 group M subtype B (isolate Lai) (HIV-1).
   6810..6990    +  LTR            5' LTR (truncated): truncated 5' long terminal repeat (LTR) from HIV-1
   7052..7640    -  rep_origin     ori: high-copy-number ColE1/pMB1/pBR322/pUC origin of replication
   7811..8671    -  CDS            AmpR: β-lactamase; bla; confers resistance to ampicillin, carbenicillin, and related antibiotics
   8672..8776    -  promoter       AmpR promoter: bla
   8835..8887    -  misc_feature   bom (fragment): basis of mobility region from pBR322
