[The description below was written by a language model from this plasmid's Addgene catalogue record and pLannotate feature annotations shown in this document.]
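Description:
pMCB320 is a third-generation lentiviral sgRNA expression vector for CRISPR/Cas9 work in mammalian cells. It derives from pMCB306, with mCherry replacing GFP, and that lineage traces back to a U6-driven sgRNA plasmid. In bacteria it is propagated through a high-copy ColE1/pUC-type origin with ampicillin selection (AmpR under its own bla promoter). The viral genome is transcribed in packaging cells from a CMV enhancer/promoter fused to a truncated HIV-1 5' LTR. It carries the Ψ packaging signal with a gag fragment, the Rev response element for Rev-dependent nuclear export, the cPPT/CTS, a WPRE to boost transcript expression, and a truncated 3' LTR preceded by nef-derived sequence. Packaging functions are not encoded and must be supplied in trans.

The payload has two parts. The sgRNA cassette is marked in the annotation by an S. pyogenes tracrRNA-derived scaffold, and new guides are inserted using the BlpI and BstXI cloning sites. The deposited plasmid already holds a 20-nt guide, which the annotation software matches to a short fluorescent-protein (mVenus-type) fragment, although the record does not state its target. The promoter driving the sgRNA is not annotated in either feature table; a U6 promoter is suggested only by the parent plasmid's name. Downstream, an EF-1α promoter drives puromycin N-acetyltransferase followed by mCherry, so transduced cells can be selected with the drug and tracked by red fluorescence. The short linker between the two coding sequences is not annotated. Two loxP sites flank the sgRNA and marker region.

The associated work used CRISPR screening for pairwise genetic interactions. The depositor and sequencing-derived records differ slightly in length (8,907 versus 8,889 nt) but show the same features.
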