Addgene plasmid #89359: pMCB320
Purpose: 3rd generation lentiviral sgRNA expression vector with mCherry, puromycin resistance, BlpI+BstXI cloning sites
Depositing lab: Michael Bassik. Depositing organization: Stanford University. Publication: Synergistic drug combinations for cancer identified in a CRISPR screen for pairwise genetic interactions. Han K, Jeng EE, Hess GT, Morgens DW, Li A, Bassik MC. Nat Biotechnol. 2017 Mar 20. doi: 10.1038/nbt.3834. PubMed 28319085.
Backbone
  Vector backbone: pMCB306; mCherry is in place of GFP
  Vector type: Mammalian Expression, Lentiviral, CRISPR
  Selectable markers: Puromycin
Growth in bacteria
  Bacterial resistance: Ampicillin, 100 μg/mL
  Growth temperature: 37°C
  Growth strain: NEB Stable
  Copy number: High Copy
Gene/Insert
  Gene/Insert name: puromycin resistance, mCherry
  gRNA/shRNA sequence: GACCAGGATGGGCACCACCC
Terms and licenses: Academic/Nonprofit Terms; Industry Terms: Not Available to Industry
Depositor comments: pMCB320 is modified from pMCB306, which was originally derived from pU6-sgGFP-NT1 (addgene #46914) from the Weissman and Qi labs
How to cite: pMCB320 was a gift from Michael Bassik (Addgene plasmid # 89359 ; http://n2t.net/addgene:89359 ; RRID:Addgene_89359)
